Addgene plasmid #83011: pDONR223_NUP88_WT_V5
Purpose: Gateway Donor vector containing NUP88, used as an over expression control for gene expression analysis. Part of the Target Accelerator Plasmid Collection.
Depositing lab: Jesse Boehm & Matthew Meyerson & David Root. Depositing organization: Broad Institute. Publication: High-throughput Phenotyping of Lung Cancer Somatic Mutations. Berger AH, Brooks AN, Wu X, Shrestha Y, Chouinard C, Piccioni F, Bagul M, Kamburov A, Imielinski M, Hogstrom L, Zhu C, Yang X, Pantel S, Sakai R, Watson J, Kaplan N, Campbell JD, Singh S, Root DE, Narayan R, Natoli T, Lahr DL, Tirosh I, Tamayo P, Getz G, Wong B, Doench J, Subramanian A, Golub TR, Meyerson M, Boehm JS. Cancer Cell. 2016 Aug 8;30(2):214-28. doi: 10.1016/j.ccell.2016.06.022. Epub 2016 Jul 28. PubMed 27478040.
Backbone
  Vector backbone: pDONR223
  Backbone manufacturer: Invitrogen
  Vector type: Gateway Entry vector
Growth in bacteria
  Bacterial resistance: Spectinomycin, 50 μg/mL
  Growth temperature: 37°C
  Growth strain: DH5alpha
  Copy number: High Copy
Gene/Insert
  Gene/Insert name: NUP88 (alt name: NM_002532)
  Species: H. sapiens (human)
  Entrez Gene: NUP88 (a.k.a. FADS4)
  Promoter: None
  Cloning method: Gateway Cloning
  Sequencing primers: 5′ M13pUC-fwd; 3′ M13-Rev
Terms and licenses: Academic/Nonprofit Terms; Industry Terms: Not Available to Industry
Depositor comments: Open state: NO stop codon immediately follows insert
How to cite: pDONR223_NUP88_WT_V5 was a gift from Jesse Boehm & Matthew Meyerson & David Root (Addgene plasmid # 83011 ; http://n2t.net/addgene:83011 ; RRID:Addgene_83011)
