[The description below was written by a language model from this plasmid's Addgene catalogue record and pLannotate feature annotations shown in this document.]
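Description:
pDONR223_NUP88_WT_V5 is a Gateway entry clone built on the Invitrogen pDONR223 backbone, carrying the wild-type open reading frame of human NUP88, a component of the nuclear pore complex. The sequenced plasmid is about 5 kb and is maintained in E. coli through a high-copy ColE1/pUC-type origin. Selection is with spectinomycin, conferred by the aadA aminoglycoside adenylyltransferase gene (SmR). That gene lies downstream of a class 1 integron Pc promoter fragment and a short remnant of a gentamicin resistance gene.

The NUP88 coding sequence is flanked on both sides by attL recombination sites. The annotation software labels both as attL3, so the specific attL variants should not be taken from these labels. These sites allow the insert to be moved by an LR Clonase reaction into any compatible destination vector. No promoter drives the insert, so this plasmid is a shuttle and archive clone, not an expression construct. rrnB T1 and T2 terminators upstream of the cassette insulate it from read-through transcription. A T7 promoter lies just beyond the distal att site, facing back toward the insert. Short lacI and lacZα fragments are backbone remnants.

The depositor notes that the ORF is in the "open" configuration, with no stop codon directly after the insert, so it can be fused in frame to a C-terminal tag supplied by the destination vector. The "V5" in the name probably refers to that intended tagging. No V5 feature is annotated in the entry clone itself.

The plasmid belongs to the Target Accelerator Plasmid Collection. It was used as an overexpression control in gene expression analyses, in a study that phenotyped somatic mutations in lung cancer.
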