Features (pLannotate 1.2.2; 12 found; start..end, strand, type, name):
    121..213     +  CDS            lacI (fragment): lac repressor; lacI; The lac repressor binds to the lac operator to inhibit transcription in E. coli. This inhibition can be relieved by adding lactose or isopropyl-β-D-thiogalactopyranoside (IPTG).
    268..295     -  terminator     rrnB T2 terminator: transcription terminator T2 from the E. coli rrnB gene
    427..470     +  terminator     rrnB T1 terminator: Escherichia coli rrnB; transcription terminator T1 from the E. coli rrnB gene
    517..553     -  CDS            lacZα (fragment): LacZα fragment of β-galactosidase; lacZ fragment
    570..665     +  protein_bind   attL3: mutant version of attL; recombination site for the Gateway® LR reaction LR Clonase™
    671..2893    +  CDS            NUP88: NUP88_HUMAN - Experimental evidence at protein level: Swiss-Prot protein existence level 1. Component of nuclear pore complex. From Homo sapiens (Human).
   2898..2993    -  protein_bind   attL3: mutant version of attL; recombination site for the Gateway® LR reaction LR Clonase™
   3012..3030    -  promoter       T7 promoter: promoter for bacteriophage T7 RNA polymerase
   3220..3243    +  promoter       Pc promoter (fragment): intI1 (promoter lies within the coding sequence); class 1 integron promoter
   3419..3475    +  CDS            GmR (fragment): gentamycin acetyltransferase; aacC1; confers resistance to gentamycin
   3482..4273    +  CDS            SmR: aminoglycoside adenylyltransferase (Murphy, 1985); aadA; confers resistance to spectinomycin and streptomycin
   4366..4954    +  rep_origin     ori: high-copy-number ColE1/pMB1/pBR322/pUC origin of replication
>Addgene plasmid #83011 | pDONR223_NUP88_WT_V5 | addgene full sequence | sequence record 162389 | Addgene NGS result
CTTTCCTGCGTTATCCCCTGATTCTGTGGATAACCGTATTACCGCCTTTGAGTGAGCTGATACCGCTCGC
CGCAGCCGAACGACCGAGCGCAGCGAGTCAGTGAGCGAGGAAGCGGAAGAGCGCCCAATACGCAAACCGC
CTCTCCCCGCGCGTTGGCCGATTCATTAATGCAGCTGGCACGACAGGTTTCCCGACTGGAAAGCGGGCAG
TGAGCGCAACGCAATTAATACGCGTACCGCTAGCCAGGAAGAGTTTGTAGAAACGCAAAAAGGCCATCCG
TCAGGATGGCCTTCTGCTTAGTTTGATGCCTGGCAGTTTATGGCGGGCGTCCTGCCCGCCACCCTCCGGG
CCGTTGCTTCACAACGTTCAAATCCGCTCCCGGCGGATTTGTCCTACTCAGGAGAGCGTTCACCGACAAA
CAACAGATAAAACGAAAGGCCCAGTCTTCCGACTGAGCCTTTCGTTTTATTTGATGCCTGGCAGTTCCCT
ACTCTCGCGTTAACGCTAGCATGGATGTTTTCCCAGTCACGACGTTGTAAAACGACGGCCAGTCTTAAGC
TCGGGCCCCAAATAATGATTTTATTTTGACTGATAGTGACCTGTTCGTTGCAACAAATTGATGAGCAATG
CTTTTTTATAATGCCAACTTTGTACAAAAAAGTTGGCACCATGGCGGCCGCCGAGGGACCGGTGGGCGAC
GGCGAGCTGTGGCAGACCTGGCTTCCTAACCACGTCGTGTTCTTGCGGCTCCGGGAGGGACTGAAAAACC
AGAGTCCAACCGAAGCTGAGAAACCAGCTTCTTCGTCGTTGCCTTCGTCGCCGCCGCCGCAGTTGCTGAC
GAGAAACGTGGTCTTTGGCCTCGGCGGAGAGCTTTTCCTGTGGGACGGAGAAGACAGCTCCTTCTTAGTC
GTTCGCCTTCGGGGCCCCAGCGGCGGCGGCGAAGAGCCCGCCCTGTCCCAGTACCAGAGATTGCTTTGCA
TAAATCCACCCCTGTTTGAAATCTATCAAGTCTTGTTAAGCCCAACACAACATCATGTAGCACTTATAGG
AATAAAAGGACTTATGGTATTAGAATTACCTAAAAGATGGGGGAAGAATTCTGAATTTGAAGGTGGAAAA
TCAACAGTGAATTGTAGTACCACTCCAGTTGCGGAGAGATTTTTCACCAGTTCCACCTCTCTGACTCTAA
AGCATGCTGCATGGTATCCAAGTGAAATCCTGGATCCCCACGTAGTGCTGTTAACATCAGACAACGTAAT
CAGAATTTACTCACTACGTGAGCCGCAGACACCCACTAACGTGATAATACTTTCAGAAGCCGAAGAGGAA
AGTCTAGTACTCAATAAAGGAAGGGCGTATACCGCATCTCTAGGAGAGACAGCAGTTGCATTTGACTTTG
GGCCATTGGCAGCAGTCCCAAAGACTCTATTTGGACAAAACGGCAAAGATGAAGTAGTGGCATACCCACT
GTACATCTTATATGAAAATGGAGAGACTTTCCTGACATACATCAGTCTGTTACACAGCCCTGGAAATATT
GGAAAGCTGTTGGGTCCATTGCCCATGCATCCTGCGGCTGAAGATAACTATGGTTATGATGCGTGTGCTG
TACTCTGCTTACCCTGTGTCCCCAATATCTTAGTGATCGCTACTGAATCAGGAATGCTGTATCACTGTGT
CGTGCTAGAAGGGGAAGAAGAAGATGACCACACGTCAGAAAAGTCCTGGGATTCCAGGATTGACCTCATT
CCTTCTCTGTATGTGTTTGAATGTGTTGAGTTGGAGCTTGCTTTGAAACTGGCATCTGGAGAGGATGACC
CTTTTGATTCTGACTTTTCTTGTCCAGTCAAACTTCATAGAGATCCCAAGTGTCCTTCAAGATATCACTG
TACTCATGAAGCTGGTGTACATAGTGTTGGGCTAACTTGGATTCATAAACTTCACAAATTTCTTGGATCA
GATGAAGAAGATAAGGATAGTTTACAGGAACTCTCTACAGAACAGAAATGCTTTGTTGAACACATCCTTT
GTACGAAGCCATTGCCCTGCAGGCAGCCAGCTCCAATTCGAGGATTTTGGATTGTACCTGACATTCTGGG
ACCCACGATGATCTGCATCACCAGTACCTATGAATGCCTCATATGGCCGTTATTAAGTACAGTCCATCCA
GCGTCTCCTCCCCTGCTTTGTACTCGAGAAGATGTTGAAGTGGCAGAGTCTCCCCTCCGTGTTCTGGCTG
AAACCCCAGATTCCTTTGAAAAGCATATTAGAAGCATTTTGCAACGTAGTGTTGCCAATCCAGCATTTTT
GAAAGCTTCTGAAAAGGACATAGCCCCTCCTCCTGAAGAATGCCTTCAGCTCCTCAGCAGAGCCACCCAG
GTGTTCAGAGAGCAGTACATTCTCAAACAGGACTTGGCAAAGGAGGAGATTCAGCGGAGGGTCAAATTAT
TATGTGACCAAAAAAAGAAACAACTAGAAGATCTCAGTTATTGTCGAGAAGAGAGGAAAAGTCTGCGGGA
AATGGCTGAGCGTTTAGCTGACAAATATGAGGAAGCTAAAGAAAAACAAGAGGATATCATGAACAGGATG
AAAAAACTACTTCACAGTTTTCACTCTGAGCTCCCAGTTCTCTCTGATAGTGAGCGAGACATGAAGAAAG
AATTACAGCTGATACCTGATCAACTTCGACATTTGGGCAATGCCATCAAACAGGTTACTATGAAAAAGGA
TTATCAACAGCAAAAGATGGAGAAGGTGTTGAGTCTTCCAAAACCCACCATTATTCTCAGTGCCTACCAG
CGAAAGTGCATTCAGTCCATCCTGAAAGAGGAGGGTGAACATATAAGGGAAATGGTGAAGCAAATCAATG
ATATCCGCAATCATGTAAACTTCTTGCCAACTTTCTTGTACAAAGTTGGCATTATAAGAAAGCATTGCTT
ATCAATTTGTTGCAACGAACAGGTCACTATCAGTCAAAATAAAATCATTATTTGCCATCCAGCTGATATC
CCCTATAGTGAGTCGTATTACATGGTCATAGCTGTTTCCTGGCAGCTCTGGCCCGTGTCTCAAAATCTCT
GATGTTACATTGCACAAGATAAAAATATATCATCATGCCTCCTCTAGACCAGCCAGGACAGAAATGCCTC
GACTTCGCTGCTACCCAAGGTTGCCGGGTGACGCACACCGTGGAAACGGATGAAGGCACGAACCCAGTGG
ACATAAGCCTGTTCGGTTCGTAAGCTGTAATGCAAGTAGCGTATGCGCTCACGCAACTGGTCCAGAACCT
TGACCGAACGCAGCGGTGGTAACGGCGCAGTGGCGGTTTTCATGGCTTGTTATGACTGTTTTTTTGGGGT
ACAGTCTATGCCTCGGGCATCCAAGCAGCAAGCGCGTTACGCCGTGGGTCGATGTTTGATGTTATGGAGC
AGCAACGATGTTACGCAGCAGGGCAGTCGCCCTAAAACAAAGTTAAACATTATGAGGGAAGCGGTGATCG
CCGAAGTATCGACTCAACTATCAGAGGTAGTTGGCGTCATCGAGCGCCATCTCGAACCGACGTTGCTGGC
CGTACATTTGTACGGCTCCGCAGTGGATGGCGGCCTGAAGCCACACAGTGATATTGATTTGCTGGTTACG
GTGACCGTAAGGCTTGATGAAACAACGCGGCGAGCTTTGATCAACGACCTTTTGGAAACTTCGGCTTCCC
CTGGAGAGAGCGAGATTCTCCGCGCTGTAGAAGTCACCATTGTTGTGCACGACGACATCATTCCGTGGCG
TTATCCAGCTAAGCGCGAACTGCAATTTGGAGAATGGCAGCGCAATGACATTCTTGCAGGTATCTTCGAG
CCAGCCACGATCGACATTGATCTGGCTATCTTGCTGACAAAAGCAAGAGAACATAGCGTTGCCTTGGTAG
GTCCAGCGGCGGAGGAACTCTTTGATCCGGTTCCTGAACAGGATCTATTTGAGGCGCTAAATGAAACCTT
AACGCTATGGAACTCGCCGCCCGACTGGGCTGGCGATGAGCGAAATGTAGTGCTTACGTTGTCCCGCATT
TGGTACAGCGCAGTAACCGGCAAAATCGCGCCGAAGGATGTCGCTGCCGACTGGGCAATGGAGCGCCTGC
CGGCCCAGTATCAGCCCGTCATACTTGAAGCTAGACAGGCTTATCTTGGACAAGAAGAAGATCGCTTGGC
CTCGCGCGCAGATCAGTTGGAAGAATTTGTCCACTACGTGAAAGGCGAGATCACCAAGGTAGTCGGCAAA
TAACCCTCGAGCCACCCATGACCAAAATCCCTTAACGTGAGTTACGCGTCGTTCCACTGAGCGTCAGACC
CCGTAGAAAAGATCAAAGGATCTTCTTGAGATCCTTTTTTTCTGCGCGTAATCTGCTGCTTGCAAACAAA
AAAACCACCGCTACCAGCGGTGGTTTGTTTGCCGGATCAAGAGCTACCAACTCTTTTTCCGAAGGTAACT
GGCTTCAGCAGAGCGCAGATACCAAATACTGTTCTTCTAGTGTAGCCGTAGTTAGGCCACCACTTCAAGA
ACTCTGTAGCACCGCCTACATACCTCGCTCTGCTAATCCTGTTACCAGTGGCTGCTGCCAGTGGCGATAA
GTCGTGTCTTACCGGGTTGGACTCAAGACGATAGTTACCGGATAAGGCGCAGCGGTCGGGCTGAACGGGG
GGTTCGTGCACACAGCCCAGCTTGGAGCGAACGACCTACACCGAACTGAGATACCTACAGCGTGAGCTAT
GAGAAAGCGCCACGCTTCCCGAAGGGAGAAAGGCGGACAGGTATCCGGTAAGCGGCAGGGTCGGAACAGG
AGAGCGCACGAGGGAGCTTCCAGGGGGAAACGCCTGGTATCTTTATAGTCCTGTCGGGTTTCGCCACCTC
TGACTTGAGCGTCGATTTTTGTGATGCTCGTCAGGGGGGCGGAGCCTATGGAAAAACGCCAGCAACGCGG
CCTTTTTACGGTTCCTGGCCTTTTGCTGGCCTTTTGCTCACATGTT
