>Addgene plasmid #83011 | pDONR223_NUP88_WT_V5 | depositor partial sequence | sequence record 157737 | Insert sequence
ATGGCGGCCGCCGAGGGACCGGTGGGCGACGGCGAGCTGTGGCAGACCTGGCTTCCTAACCACGTCGTGT
TCTTGCGGCTCCGGGAGGGACTGAAAAACCAGAGTCCAACCGAAGCTGAGAAACCAGCTTCTTCGTCGTT
GCCTTCGTCGCCGCCGCCGCAGTTGCTGACGAGAAACGTGGTCTTTGGCCTCGGCGGAGAGCTTTTCCTG
TGGGACGGAGAAGACAGCTCCTTCTTAGTCGTTCGCCTTCGGGGCCCCAGCGGCGGCGGCGAAGAGCCCG
CCCTGTCCCAGTACCAGAGATTGCTTTGCATAAATCCACCCCTGTTTGAAATCTATCAAGTCTTGTTAAG
CCCAACACAACATCATGTAGCACTTATAGGAATAAAAGGACTTATGGTATTAGAATTACCTAAAAGATGG
GGGAAGAATTCTGAATTTGAAGGTGGAAAATCAACAGTGAATTGTAGTACCACTCCAGTTGCGGAGAGAT
TTTTCACCAGTTCCACCTCTCTGACTCTAAAGCATGCTGCATGGTATCCAAGTGAAATCCTGGATCCCCA
CGTAGTGCTGTTAACATCAGACAACGTAATCAGAATTTACTCACTACGTGAGCCGCAGACACCCACTAAC
GTGATAATACTTTCAGAAGCCGAAGAGGAAAGTCTAGTACTCAATAAAGGAAGGGCGTATACCGCATCTC
TAGGAGAGACAGCAGTTGCATTTGACTTTGGGCCATTGGCAGCAGTCCCAAAGACTCTATTTGGACAAAA
CGGCAAAGATGAAGTAGTGGCATACCCACTGTACATCTTATATGAAAATGGAGAGACTTTCCTGACATAC
ATCAGTCTGTTACACAGCCCTGGAAATATTGGAAAGCTGTTGGGTCCATTGCCCATGCATCCTGCGGCTG
AAGATAACTATGGTTATGATGCGTGTGCTGTACTCTGCTTACCCTGTGTCCCCAATATCTTAGTGATCGC
TACTGAATCAGGAATGCTGTATCACTGTGTCGTGCTAGAAGGGGAAGAAGAAGATGACCACACGTCAGAA
AAGTCCTGGGATTCCAGGATTGACCTCATTCCTTCTCTGTATGTGTTTGAATGTGTTGAGTTGGAGCTTG
CTTTGAAACTGGCATCTGGAGAGGATGACCCTTTTGATTCTGACTTTTCTTGTCCAGTCAAACTTCATAG
AGATCCCAAGTGTCCTTCAAGATATCACTGTACTCATGAAGCTGGTGTACATAGTGTTGGGCTAACTTGG
ATTCATAAACTTCACAAATTTCTTGGATCAGATGAAGAAGATAAGGATAGTTTACAGGAACTCTCTACAG
AACAGAAATGCTTTGTTGAACACATCCTTTGTACGAAGCCATTGCCCTGCAGGCAGCCAGCTCCAATTCG
AGGATTTTGGATTGTACCTGACATTCTGGGACCCACGATGATCTGCATCACCAGTACCTATGAATGCCTC
ATATGGCCGTTATTAAGTACAGTCCATCCAGCGTCTCCTCCCCTGCTTTGTACTCGAGAAGATGTTGAAG
TGGCAGAGTCTCCCCTCCGTGTTCTGGCTGAAACCCCAGATTCCTTTGAAAAGCATATTAGAAGCATTTT
GCAACGTAGTGTTGCCAATCCAGCATTTTTGAAAGCTTCTGAAAAGGACATAGCCCCTCCTCCTGAAGAA
TGCCTTCAGCTCCTCAGCAGAGCCACCCAGGTGTTCAGAGAGCAGTACATTCTCAAACAGGACTTGGCAA
AGGAGGAGATTCAGCGGAGGGTCAAATTATTATGTGACCAAAAAAAGAAACAACTAGAAGATCTCAGTTA
TTGTCGAGAAGAGAGGAAAAGTCTGCGGGAAATGGCTGAGCGTTTAGCTGACAAATATGAGGAAGCTAAA
GAAAAACAAGAGGATATCATGAACAGGATGAAAAAACTACTTCACAGTTTTCACTCTGAGCTCCCAGTTC
TCTCTGATAGTGAGCGAGACATGAAGAAAGAATTACAGCTGATACCTGATCAACTTCGACATTTGGGCAA
TGCCATCAAACAGGTTACTATGAAAAAGGATTATCAACAGCAAAAGATGGAGAAGGTGTTGAGTCTTCCA
AAACCCACCATTATTCTCAGTGCCTACCAGCGAAAGTGCATTCAGTCCATCCTGAAAGAGGAGGGTGAAC
ATATAAGGGAAATGGTGAAGCAAATCAATGATATCCGCAATCATGTAAACTTCTGA
